>Addgene plasmid #171923 | pOPINB-hRNF216(511-784) | addgene full sequence | sequence record 346329 | Addgene NGS Result
TAATACGACTCACTATAGGGGAATTGTGAGCGGATAACAATTCCCCTCTAGAAATAATTTTGTTTAACTT
TAAGAAGGAGATATACCATGGGCAGCAGCCATCATCATCATCATCACAGCAGCGGTCTGGAAGTTCTGTT
TCAGGGCCCGCAACTTATCGAATGTCGTTGTTGCTACGGAGAGTTTCCCTTCGAAGAACTGACCCAATGC
GCCGACGCACACTTGTTCTGTAAGGAATGCCTTATTCGCTACGCTCAAGAAGCCGTTTTTGGATCTGGCA
AGTTGGAGTTGAGCTGTATGGAAGGGTCGTGCACGTGTTCGTTCCCAACAAGCGAGCTGGAAAAGGTTCT
TCCGCAAACTATTCTTTACAAGTACTATGAGCGTAAAGCGGAAGAAGAGGTCGCTGCGGCGTATGCCGAC
GAGCTGGTACGCTGCCCCTCTTGTAGCTTTCCAGCATTGTTAGATTCGGATGTCAAACGTTTTTCATGTC
CTAATCCACACTGCCGCAAGGAAACATGTCGTAAATGCCAGGGTTTATGGAAGGAACACAATGGTCTTAC
ATGTGAGGAGCTTGCCGAGAAAGACGATATTAAATACCGCACCTCGATTGAGGAAAAGATGACAGCCGCT
CGCATCCGCAAATGCCATAAGTGTGGGACAGGGCTGATCAAGAGTGAGGGTTGCAACCGTATGTCTTGTC
GCTGTGGTGCGCAGATGTGTTATCTGTGCCGTGTCTCGATTAACGGTTACGATCATTTTTGTCAACACCC
TCGCTCCCCTGGTGCCCCCTGTCAGGAATGCAGCCGTTGTTCCTTGTGGACCGACCCCACAGAAGATGAT
GAGAAACTGATTGAAGAAATTCAAAAGGAGGCTGAGGAAGAACAGAAGCGCAAGAATGGTGAAAACACTT
TCAAGCGTATTGGCCCGCCCCTTGAAAAACCAGTAGAAAAAGTTCAGCGTGTAGAAGCCTTGTAAAGCTT
TCTAGACCATTTAAACACCACCACCACCACCACTGAGATCCGGCTGCTAACAAAGCCCGAAAGGAAGCTG
AGTTGGCTGCTGCCACCGCTGAGCAATAACTAGCATAACCCCTTGGGGCCTCTAAACGGGTCTTGAGGGG
TTTTTTGCTGAAAGGAGGAACTATATCCGGATTGGCGAATGGG
[124 nt withheld, positions 1164-1287]
C
[91 nt withheld, positions 1289-1379]
A
[49 nt withheld, positions 1381-1429]
CCTTTGACGTTGGAGTCCACGTTCTTT
[37 nt withheld, positions 1457-1493]
ACCCTATCTCGGTCTATTCTTTTGATTTATAAGGGATTTTGCCGATTTCGGCCTATTGGTTAAAAAATGA
GCTGATTTAACAAAAATTTAACGCGAATTTTAACAAAATATTAACGCTTACAATTTAGGTGGCACTTTTC
GGGGAAATGTGCGCGGAACCCCTATTTGTTTATTTTTCTAAATACATTCAAATATGTATCCGCTCATGAA
TTAATTCTTAGAAAAACTCATCGAGCATCAAATGAAACTGCAATTTATTCATATCAGGATTATCAATACC
ATATTTTTGAAAAAGCCGTTTCTGTAATGAAGGAGAAAACTCACCGAGGCAGTTCCATAGGATGGCAAGA
TCCTGGTATCGGTCTGCGATTCCGACTCGTCCAACATCAATACAACCTATTAATTTCCCCTCGTCAAAAA
TAAGGTTATCAAGTGAGAAATCACCATGAGTGACGACTGAATCCGGTGAGAATGGCAAAAGTTTATGCAT
TTCTTTCCAGACTTGTTCAACAGGCCAGCCATTACGCTCGTCATCAAAATCACTCGCATCAACCAAACCG
TTATTCATTCGTGATTGCGCCTGAGCGAGACGAAATACGCGATCGCTGTTAAAAGGACAATTACAAACAG
GAATCGAATGCAACCGGCGCAGGAACACTGCCAGCGCATCAACAATATTTTCACCTGAATCAGGATATTC
TTCTAATACCTGGAATGCTGTTTTCCCGGGGATCGCAGTGGTGAGTAACCATGCATCATCAGGAGTACGG
ATAAAATGCTTGATGGTCGGAAGAGGCATAAATTCCGTCAGCCAGTTTAGTCTGACCATCTCATCTGTAA
CATCATTGGCAACGCTACCTTTGCCATGTTTCAGAAACAACTCTGGCGCATCGGGCTTCCCATACAATCG
ATAGATTGTCGCACCTGATTGCCCGACATTATCGCGAGCCCATTTATACCCATATAAATCAGCATCCATG
TTGGAATTTAATCGCGGCCTAGAGCAAGACGTTTCCCGTTGAATATGGCTCATAACACCCCTTGTATTAC
TGTTTATGTAAGCAGACAGTTTTATTGTTCATGACCAAAATCCCTTAACGTGAGTTTTCGTTCCACTGAG
CGTCAGACCCCGTAGAAAAGATCAAAGGATCTTCTTGAGATCCTTTTTTTCTGCGCGTAATCTGCTGCTT
GCAAACAAAAAAACCACCGCTACCAGCGGTGGTTTGTTTGCCGGATCAAGAGCTACCAACTCTTTTTCCG
AAGGTAACTGGCTTCAGCAGAGCGCAGATACCAAATACTGTCCTTCTAGTGTAGCCGTAGTTAGGCCACC
ACTTCAAGAACTCTGTAGCACCGCCTACATACCTCGCTCTGCTAATCCTGTTACCAGTGGCTGCTGCCAG
TGGCGATAAGTCGTGTCTTACCGGGTTGGACTCAAGACGATAGTTACCGGATAAGGCGCAGCGGTCGGGC
TGAACGGGGGGTTCGTGCACACAGCCCAGCTTGGAGCGAACGACCTACACCGAACTGAGATACCTACAGC
GTGAGCTATGAGAAAGCGCCACGCTTCCCGAAGGGAGAAAGGCGGACAGGTATCCGGTAAGCGGCAGGGT
CGGAACAGGAGAGCGCACGAGGGAGCTTCCAGGGGGAAACGCCTGGTATCTTTATAGTCCTGTCGGGTTT
CGCCACCTCTGACTTGAGCGTCGATTTTTGTGATGCTCGTCAGGGGGGCGGAGCCTATGGAAAAACGCCA
GCAACGCGGCCTTTTTACGGTTCCTGGCCTTTTGCTGGCCTTTTGCTCACATGTTCTTTCCTGCGTTATC
CCCTGATTCTGTGGATAACCGTATTACCGCCTTTGAGTGAGCTGATACCGCTCGCCGCAGCCGAACGACC
GAGCGCAGCGAGTCAGTGAGCGAGGAAGCGGAAGAGCGCCTGATGCGGTATTTTCTCCTTACGCATCTGT
GCGGTATTTCACACCGCAATGGTGCACTCTCAGTACAATCTGCTCTGATGCCGCATAGTTAAGCCAGTAT
ACACTCCGCTATCGCTACGTGACTGGGTCATGGCTGCGCCCCGACACCCGCCAACACCCGCTGACGCGCC
CTGACGGGCTTGTCTGCTCCCGGCATCCGCTTACAGACAAGCTGTGACCGTCTCCGGGAGCTGCATGTGT
CAGAGGTTTTCACCGTCATCACCGAAACGCGCGAGGCAGCTGCGGTAAAGCTCATCAGCGTGGTCGTGAA
GCGATTCACAGATGTCTGCCTGTTCATCCGCGTCCAGCTCGTTGAGTTTCTCCAGAAGCGTTAATGTCTG
GCTTCTGATAAAGCGGGCCATGTTAAGGGCGGTTTTTTCCTGTTTGGTCACTGATGCCTCCGTGTAAGGG
GGATTTCTGTTCATGGGGGTAATGATACCGATGAAACGAGAGAGGATGCTCACGATACGGGTTACTGATG
ATGAACATGCCCGGTTACTGGAACGTTGTGAGGGTAAACAACTGGCGGTATGGATGCGGCGGGACCAGAG
AAAAATCACTCAGGGTCAATGCCAGCGCTTCGTTAATACAGATGTAGGTGTTCCACAGGGTAGCCAGCAG
CATCCTGCGATGCAGATCCGGAACATAATGGTGCAGGGCGCTGACTTCCGCGTTTCCAGACTTTACGAAA
CACGGAAACCGAAGACCATTCATGTTGTTGCTCAGGTCGCAGACGTTTTGCAGCAGCAGTCGCTTCACGT
TCGCTCGCGTATCGGTGATTCATTCTGCTAACCAGTAAGGCAACCCCGCCAGCCTAGCCGGGTCCTCAAC
GACAGGAGCACGATCATGCGCACCCGTGGGGCCGCCATGCCGGCGATAATGGCCTGCTTCTCGCCGAAAC
GTTTGGTGGCGGGACCAGTGACGAAGGCTTGAGCGAGGGCGTGCAAGATTCCGAATACCGCAAGCGACAG
GCCGATCATCGTCGCGCTCCAGCGAAAGCGGTCCTCGCCGAAAATGACCCAGAGCGCTGCCGGCACCTGT
CCTACGAGTTGCATGATAAAGAAGACAGTCATAAGTGCGGCGACGATAGTCATGCCCCGCGCCCACCGGA
AGGAGCTGACTGGGTTGAAGGCTCTCAAGGGCATCGGTCGAGATCCCGGTGCCTAATGAGTGAGCTAACT
TACATTAATTGCGTTGCGCTCACTGCCCGCTTTCCAGTCGGGAAACCTGTCGTGCCAGCTGCATTAATGA
ATCGGCCAACGCGCGGGGAGAGGCGGTTTGCGTATTGGGCGCCAGGGTGGTTTTTCTTTTCACCAGTGAG
ACGGGCAACAGCTGATTGCCCTTCACCGCCTGGCCCTGAGAGAGTTGCAGCAAGCGGTCCACGCTGGTTT
GCCCCAGCAGGCGAAAATCCTGTTTGATGGTGGTTAACGGCGGGATATAACATGAGCTGTCTTCGGTATC
GTCGTATCCCACTACCGAGATATCCGCACCAACGCGCAGCCCGGACTCGGTAATGGCGCGCATTGCGCCC
AGCGCCATCTGATCGTTGGCAACCAGCATCGCAGTGGGAACGATGCCCTCATTCAGCATTTGCATGGTTT
GTTGAAAACCGGACATGGCACTCCAGTCGCCTTCCCGTTCCGCTATCGGCTGAATTTGATTGCGAGTGAG
ATATTTATGCCAGCCAGCCAGACGCAGACGCGCCGAGACAGAACTTAATGGGCCCGCTAACAGCGCGATT
TGCTGGTGACCCAATGCGACCAGATGCTCCACGCCCAGTCGCGTACCGTCTTCATGGGAGAAAATAATAC
TGTTGATGGGTGTCTGGTCAGAGACATCAAGAAATAACGCCGGAACATTAGTGCAGGCAGCTTCCACAGC
AATGGCATCCTGGTCATCCAGCGGATAGTTAATGATCAGCCCACTGACGCGTTGCGCGAGAAGATTGTGC
ACCGCCGCTTTACAGGCTTCGACGCCGCTTCGTTCTACCATCGACACCACCACGCTGGCACCCAGTTGAT
CGGCGCGAGATTTAATCGCCGCGACAATTTGCGACGGCGCGTGCAGGGCCAGACTGGAGGTGGCAACGCC
AATCAGCAACGACTGTTTGCCCGCCAGTTGTTGTGCCACGCGGTTGGGAATGTAATTCAGCTCCGCCATC
GCCGCTTCCACTTTTTCCCGCGTTTTCGCAGAAACGTGGCTGGCCTGGTTCACCACGCGGGAAACGGTCT
GATAAGAGACACCGGCATACTCTGCGACATCGTATAACGTTACTGGTTTCACATTCACCACCCTGAATTG
ACTCTCTTCCGGGCGCTATCATGCCATACCGCGAAAGGTTTTGCGCCATTCGATGGTGTCCGGGATCTCG
ACGCTCTCCCTTATGCGACTCCTGCATTAGGAAGCAGCCCAGTAGTAGGTTGAGGCCGTTGAGCACCGCC
GCCGCAAGGAATGGTGCATGCAAGGAGATGGCGCCCAACAGTCCCCCGGCCACGGGGCCTGCCACCATAC
CCACGCCGAAACAAGCGCTCATGAGCCCGAAGTGGCGAGCCCGATCTTCCCCATCGGTGATGTCGGCGAT
ATAGGCGCCAGCAACCGCACCTGTGGCGCCGGTGATGCCGGCCACGATGCGTCCGGCGTAGAGGATCGAG
ATCTCGATCCCGCGAAAT
Features (pLannotate 1.2.2; 20 found; start..end, strand, type, name):
      1..19      +  promoter       T7 promoter: promoter for bacteriophage T7 RNA polymerase
     20..44      +  protein_bind   lac operator: The lac repressor binds to the lac operator to inhibit transcription in E. coli. This inhibition can be relieved by adding lactose or isopropyl-β-D-thiogalactopyranoside (IPTG). lac repressor encoded by lacI
     59..81      +  RBS            RBS: efficient ribosome binding site from bacteriophage T7 gene 10 (Olins and Rangwala, 1989)
    100..116     +  CDS            capTEV™ (fragment): composite tag for in vivo biotinylation, TEV protease cleavage, and 6xHis tagging
    151..972     +  CDS            Rnf216 (fragment): RN216_MOUSE - Also known as Triad3, Ubce7ip1, Uip83, Zin. Experimental evidence at protein level: Swiss-Prot protein existence level 1. Acts as an E3 ubiquitin ligase, which accepts ubiquitin from specific E2 ubiquitin-conjugating enzymes, and then transfers it to substrates promoting their degradation by the proteasome. Promotes degradation of TRAF3, TLR4 and TLR9. Contributes to the regulation of antiviral responses. Down-regulates activation of NF-kappa-B, IRF3 activation and IFNB production. Promotes TNF and RIP mediated apoptosis. From Mus musculus (Mouse).
    996..1013    +  CDS            9xHis (fragment): 9xHis affinity tag
   1023..1072    +  CDS            SET1 (fragment): solubility-enhancement tag derived from T7 phage gene 10B
   1080..1127    +  terminator     T7 terminator: transcription terminator for bacteriophage T7 RNA polymerase
   1164..1592    +  rep_origin     f1 ori (sequence partly withheld): f1 bacteriophage origin of replication; arrow indicates direction of (+) strand synthesis
   1645..1702    +  promoter       AmpR promoter (fragment): bla
   1711..2526    -  CDS            KanR: aminoglycoside phosphotransferase; aph(3')-Ia; confers resistance to kanamycin in bacteria or G418 (Geneticin®) in eukaryotes
   2648..3236    +  rep_origin     ori: high-copy-number ColE1/pMB1/pBR322/pUC origin of replication
   3422..3561    -  misc_feature   bom: basis of mobility region from pBR322
   3663..3854    -  CDS            rop: Rop protein, which maintains plasmids at low copy number; rop
   3871..4251    +  CDS            YPB1_ECOLX: Protein predicted: Swiss-Prot protein existence level 4. From Escherichia coli.
   4323..4614    -  CDS            TcR (fragment): tetracycline efflux protein; tet; confers resistance to tetracycline
   4629..4650    -  protein_bind   CAP binding site: CAP binding activates transcription in the presence of cAMP. E. coli catabolite activator protein
   4663..5745    -  CDS            lacI: lac repressor; lacI; The lac repressor binds to the lac operator to inhibit transcription in E. coli. This inhibition can be relieved by adding lactose or isopropyl-β-D-thiogalactopyranoside (IPTG).
   5746..5823    -  promoter       lacI promoter: lacI
   5831..6110    -  CDS            TcR (fragment): tetracycline efflux protein; tet; confers resistance to tetracycline
