[The description below was written by a language model from this plasmid's Addgene catalogue record and pLannotate feature annotations shown in this document.]
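Description:
pOPINB-hRNF216(511-784) is a bacterial expression plasmid built on the pOPINB backbone, a pET-style vector for IPTG-inducible protein production in E. coli strains that supply T7 RNA polymerase. It is selected with kanamycin through an aph(3')-Ia resistance gene. Replication relies on a ColE1/pBR322-type origin accompanied by the bom site and the rop gene, which normally moderates copy number; the catalogue lists copy number as unknown. An f1 origin is also present, and remnants of a tetracycline resistance gene appear to be non-functional backbone fragments.

The payload is a codon-optimised open reading frame for residues 511-784 of human RNF216 (Triad3A), an RBR-family E3 ubiquitin ligase. This fragment comprises the catalytic RBR module plus an adjoining helix. Expression is driven by a T7 promoter controlled by a lac operator, with the T7 gene 10 ribosome binding site upstream and a T7 terminator downstream. A plasmid-borne lacI gene supplies the repressor that keeps expression off until induction. The backbone adds an N-terminal 6xHis tag followed by a 3C protease cleavage site, so the protein can be purified by metal affinity and the tag then removed. The automated annotation labels the insert by homology to mouse Rnf216 and flags a His-like stretch downstream of the insert. Whether that stretch is translated cannot be judged from the record.

The catalogue sizes (2,633 bp insert, 7,908 bp total) do not fit this truncation. The sequenced record is 6,131 nt with an insert of about 820 bp, so the listed figures probably describe a full-length version. The construct is intended to produce recombinant catalytic-domain RNF216 for ubiquitination activity assays.
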