Addgene plasmid #171923: pOPINB-hRNF216(511-784)
Purpose: Expression of human RNF216 (Triad3A) codon optimized for E. coli and insect cells. Catalytic RBR-helix construct suitable for activity assays.
Depositing lab: Bernhard Lechtenberg. Depositing organization: Walter and Eliza Hall Institute of Medical Research. Publication: Structural basis of K63-ubiquitin chain formation by the Gordon-Holmes syndrome RBR E3 ubiquitin ligase RNF216. Cotton TR, Cobbold SA, Bernardini JP, Richardson LW, Wang XS, Lechtenberg BC. Mol Cell. 2022 Feb 3;82(3):598-615.e8. doi: 10.1016/j.molcel.2021.12.005. Epub 2022 Jan 7. PubMed 34998453.
Backbone
  Vector backbone: pOPINB
  Backbone size w/o insert (bp): 5642
  Total vector size (bp): 7908
  Vector type: Bacterial Expression
Growth in bacteria
  Bacterial resistance: Kanamycin, 50 μg/mL
  Growth temperature: 37°C
  Growth strain: DH5alpha
  Copy number: Unknown
Gene/Insert
  Gene/Insert name: E3 ubiquitin-protein ligase RNF216 (alt names: RNF216; TRIAD3A)
  Species: H. sapiens (human)
  Insert size (bp): 2633
  Mutation: codon optimised for expression in E. coli
  GenBank ID: NM_207116
  Entrez Gene: RNF216 (a.k.a. CAHH, TRIAD3, U7I1, UBCE7IP1, ZIN)
  Promoter: T7
  Tag / fusion protein: 6x-His tag (N terminal on backbone); 3C protease cleavage site (N terminal on backbone)
  Cloning method: Ligation Independent Cloning
  Sequencing primers: 5′ T7; 3′ T7 Terminal
Terms and licenses: Academic/Nonprofit Terms; Industry Terms: Not Available to Industry
How to cite: pOPINB-hRNF216(511-784) was a gift from Bernhard Lechtenberg (Addgene plasmid # 171923 ; http://n2t.net/addgene:171923 ; RRID:Addgene_171923)
